Addgene plasmid #89245: pBJ 2358
Purpose: Expresses YFP fused to the N-terminus of Mouse Capping Protein Alpha1, using the Clontech vector PEYFP C-1.
Depositing lab: John Cooper. Depositing organization: Washington University in Saint Louis. Publication: CPI motif interaction is necessary for capping protein function in cells. Edwards M, McConnell P, Schafer DA, Cooper JA. Nat Commun. 2015 Sep 28;6:8415. doi: 10.1038/ncomms9415. PubMed 26412145.
Backbone
  Vector backbone: pEYFP C-1
  Backbone manufacturer: Clontech
  Backbone size w/o insert (bp): 4700
  Total vector size (bp): 7700
  Vector type: Mammalian Expression
Growth in bacteria
  Bacterial resistance: Kanamycin, 50 μg/mL
  Growth temperature: 37°C
  Growth strain: DH5alpha
  Copy number: Unknown
Gene/Insert
  Gene/Insert name: Capza1 (alt name: Mouse Capping Protein Alpha1)
  Species: M. musculus (mouse)
  Insert size (bp): 3000
  GenBank ID: NM_009797.2
  Entrez Gene: Capza1 (a.k.a. CAPZ, CAZ1, Cappa1, capZ alpha-1)
  Promoter: CMV
  Tag / fusion protein: YFP (N terminal on backbone)
  Cloning method: Unknown
  Sequencing primers: 5′ CATGGTCCTGCTGGAGTTCGTG
Terms and licenses: Academic/Nonprofit Terms; Industry Terms: Not Available to Industry
How to cite: pBJ 2358 was a gift from John Cooper (Addgene plasmid # 89245 ; http://n2t.net/addgene:89245 ; RRID:Addgene_89245)
