[The description below was written by a language model from this plasmid's Addgene catalogue record and pLannotate feature annotations shown in this document.]
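Description:
pBJ 2358 is a mammalian expression plasmid built on the Clontech pEYFP-C1 backbone that produces mouse F-actin capping protein alpha-1 subunit (Capza1) with EYFP fused to its N-terminus. The human cytomegalovirus immediate-early enhancer and promoter drive a single open reading frame. In it, the EYFP coding sequence is followed by a short remnant of the multiple cloning site acting as a linker, then the Capza1 coding sequence, with the transcript terminated by the SV40 polyadenylation signal. Capping protein binds the fast-growing barbed ends of actin filaments and blocks subunit exchange there, so the fusion provides a fluorescently labelled alpha subunit for expression in cultured mammalian cells. The associated publication examines whether interaction with CPI motifs is required for capping protein function in cells.

The plasmid is propagated in E. coli through a high-copy ColE1/pUC-type origin, and it also carries an f1 phage origin for single-stranded DNA production. Selection relies on the Tn5 aminoglycoside phosphotransferase gene (NeoR/KanR). This gene is placed behind tandem bacterial (bla) and SV40 early promoters and followed by the HSV TK polyadenylation signal, so the same cassette gives kanamycin resistance in bacteria and G418 resistance in mammalian cells for stable line selection. Small annotated fragments of RSF ori, SV40 large T antigen, ble and the bGH poly(A) signal appear to be partial matches in backbone sequence rather than functional elements.

The catalogue sizes and the sequence record disagree. The catalogue lists an insert of about 3 kb and a total size of about 7.7 kb, whereas the sequenced record is 5,584 nt and its annotated Capza1 coding region spans roughly 0.86 kb.
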