Features (pLannotate 1.2.2; 17 found; start..end, strand, type, name):
      1..51      +  rep_origin     RSF ori (fragment): Plasmids containing the RSF 1030 origin of replication can be propagated in E. coli cells that contain additional plasmids with compatible origins.
    119..422     +  enhancer       CMV enhancer: human cytomegalovirus immediate early enhancer
    423..626     +  promoter       CMV promoter: human cytomegalovirus (CMV) immediate early promoter
    671..1387    +  CDS            EYFP: EYFP is a basic (constitutively fluorescent) green/yellow fluorescent protein published in 1996, derived from Aequorea victoria. It is reported to be a very rapidly-maturing weak dimer with high acid sensitivity.
   1388..1406    +  misc_feature   MCS (fragment): multiple cloning site
   1409..2266    +  CDS            Capza1: CAZA1_MOUSE - Also known as Cappa1. Experimental evidence at protein level: Swiss-Prot protein existence level 1. F-actin-capping proteins bind in a Ca(2+)-independent manner to the fast growing ends of actin filaments (barbed end) thereby blocking the exchange of subunits at these ends. Unlike other capping proteins (such as gelsolin and severin), these proteins do not sever actin filaments. May play a role in the formation of epithelial cell junctions. From Mus musculus (Mouse).
   2270..2306    +  misc_feature   MCS (fragment): multiple cloning site
   2323..2407    +  CDS            large T antigen (fragment): large T antigen from SV40 (simian virus 40)
   2430..2551    +  polyA_signal   SV40 poly(A) signal: SV40 polyadenylation signal
   2585..3013    -  rep_origin     f1 ori (sequence partly withheld): f1 bacteriophage origin of replication; arrow indicates direction of (+) strand synthesis
   3040..3144    +  promoter       AmpR promoter: bla
   3146..3503    +  promoter       SV40 promoter: SV40 enhancer and early promoter
   3538..4332    +  CDS            NeoR/KanR: aminoglycoside phosphotransferase from Tn5; aph(3')-II (or nptII); confers resistance to neomycin, kanamycin, and G418 (Geneticin®)
   4353..4505    +  CDS            ble (fragment): BLE_KLEPN - Experimental evidence at protein level: Swiss-Prot protein existence level 1. Binding protein with a strong affinity to the bleomycin family of antibiotics. Binds to CL990; an antimitotic-antibiotic compound. From Klebsiella pneumoniae.
   4564..4611    +  polyA_signal   HSV TK poly(A) signal: herpes simplex virus thymidine kinase polyadenylation signal (Cole and Stacy, 1985)
   4702..4718    -  polyA_signal   bGH poly(A) signal (fragment): bovine growth hormone polyadenylation signal
   4940..5528    +  rep_origin     ori: high-copy-number ColE1/pMB1/pBR322/pUC origin of replication
>Addgene plasmid #89245 | pBJ 2358 | addgene full sequence | sequence record 238438 | Addgene NGS Result
CATGTTCTTTCCTGCGTTATCCCCTGATTCTGTGGATAACCGTATTACCGCCATGCATTAGTTATTAATA
GTAATCAATTACGGGGTCATTAGTTCATAGCCCATATATGGAGTTCCGCGTTACATAACTTACGGTAAAT
GGCCCGCCTGGCTGACCGCCCAACGACCCCCGCCCATTGACGTCAATAATGACGTATGTTCCCATAGTAA
CGCCAATAGGGACTTTCCATTGACGTCAATGGGTGGAGTATTTACGGTAAACTGCCCACTTGGCAGTACA
TCAAGTGTATCATATGCCAAGTACGCCCCCTATTGACGTCAATGACGGTAAATGGCCCGCCTGGCATTAT
GCCCAGTACATGACCTTATGGGACTTTCCTACTTGGCAGTACATCTACGTATTAGTCATCGCTATTACCA
TGGTGATGCGGTTTTGGCAGTACATCAATGGGCGTGGATAGCGGTTTGACTCACGGGGATTTCCAAGTCT
CCACCCCATTGACGTCAATGGGAGTTTGTTTTGGCACCAAAATCAACGGGACTTTCCAAAATGTCGTAAC
AACTCCGCCCCATTGACGCAAATGGGCGGTAGGCGTGTACGGTGGGAGGTCTATATAAGCAGAGCTGGTT
TAGTGAACCGTCAGATCCGCTAGCGCTACCGGTCGCCACCATGGTGAGCAAGGGCGAGGAGCTGTTCACC
GGGGTGGTGCCCATCCTGGTCGAGCTGGACGGCGACGTAAACGGCCACAAGTTCAGCGTGTCCGGCGAGG
GCGAGGGCGATGCCACCTACGGCAAGCTGACCCTGAAGTTCATCTGCACCACCGGCAAGCTGCCCGTGCC
CTGGCCCACCCTCGTGACCACCTTCGGCTACGGCCTGCAGTGCTTCGCCCGCTACCCCGACCACATGAAG
CAGCACGACTTCTTCAAGTCCGCCATGCCCGAAGGCTACGTCCAGGAGCGCACCATCTTCTTCAAGGACG
ACGGCAACTACAAGACCCGCGCCGAGGTGAAGTTCGAGGGCGACACCCTGGTGAACCGCATCGAGCTGAA
GGGCATCGACTTCAAGGAGGACGGCAACATCCTGGGGCACAAGCTGGAGTACAACTACAACAGCCACAAC
GTCTATATCATGGCCGACAAGCAGAAGAACGGCATCAAGGTGAACTTCAAGATCCGCCACAACATCGAGG
ACGGCAGCGTGCAGCTCGCCGACCACTACCAGCAGAACACCCCCATCGGCGACGGCCCCGTGCTGCTGCC
CGACAACCACTACCTGAGCTACCAGTCCGCCCTGAGCAAAGACCCCAACGAGAAGCGCGATCACATGGTC
CTGCTGGAGTTCGTGACCGCCGCCGGGATCACTCTCGGCATGGACGAGCTGTACAAGTCCGGACTCAGAT
CTCGAGGAATGGCCGACTTTGAGGATCGGGTGTCGGATGAAGAGAAGGTCCGCATAGCCGCTAAATTCAT
CACCCATGCACCCCCAGGGGAGTTTAATGAAGTATTCAATGATGTCCGGCTACTGCTTAACAATGACAAT
CTCCTCAGGGAAGGGGCAGCACATGCATTTGCCCAGTATAACATGGATCAGTTCACACCCGTGAAGATAG
AAGGCTACGATGACCAGGTCTTAATTACAGAGCATGGTGACCTTGGTAACAGCAGATTTTTAGATCCAAG
AAACCAAATTTCCTTTAAGTTTGATCATTTACGGAAAGAAGCAAGTGACCCGCAGCCAGAGGATGTGGAT
GGAGGCTTGAAGTCTTGGAGGGAGTCGTGTGACAGTGCTCTGAGAGCCTATGTGAAAGATCATTATTCCA
ACGGCTTCTGTACTGTTTACGCTAAAACTATAGATGGGCAACAGACCATTATTGCATGTATTGAAAGCCA
CCAGTTTCAACCAAAAAACTTCTGGAATGGTCGCTGGAGATCAGAGTGGAAGTTCACCATTACACCACCT
TCAGCCCAGGTGGTTGGAGTACTCAAGATTCAGGTTCATTATTATGAAGATGGCAATGTTCAGCTGGTTA
GTCATAAAGATGTGCAGGACTCAGTAACTGTTTCTAATGAAATCCAAACTACCAAGGAGTTTATTAAAAT
CATAGAGAGTGCAGAAAATGAGTATCAGACAGCAATTAGTGAAAATTACCAAACTATGTCAGACACCACG
TTCAAGGCCTTGCGCCGGCAGCTTCCAGTTACCCGCACCAAAATCGACTGGAACAAGATACTCAGTTACA
AGATTGGCAAAGAAATGCAGAATGCTTAAGAATTCTGCAGTCGACGGTACCGCGGGCCCGGGATCCACCG
GATCTAGATAACTGATCATAATCAGCCATACCACATTTGTAGAGGTTTTACTTGCTTTAAAAAACCTCCC
ACACCTCCCCCTGAACCTGAAACATAAAATGAATGCAATTGTTGTTGTTAACTTGTTTATTGCAGCTTAT
AATGGTTACAAATAAAGCAATAGCATCACAAATTTCACAAATAAAGCATTTTTTTCACTGCATTCTAGTT
GTGGTTTGTCCAAACTCATCAATGTATCTTAAGGCGTAAATTGTAAGCGTTAATATTTTGTTAAAATTCG
CGTTAAATTTTTGTTAAATCAGCTCATTTTTTAACCAATAGGCCGAAATCGGCAAAATCCCTTATAAATC
AAAAGAATAGACCGAGATAGGGT
[37 nt withheld, positions 2684-2720]
AAAGAACGTGGACTCCAACGTCAAAGG
[49 nt withheld, positions 2748-2796]
T
[91 nt withheld, positions 2798-2888]
G
[124 nt withheld, positions 2890-3013]
CAGGTGGCACTTTTCGGGGAAATGTGCGCGGAACCCCTATTTGTTTATTTTTCTAAATACATTCAAATAT
GTATCCGCTCATGAGACAATAACCCTGATAAATGCTTCAATAATATTGAAAAAGGAAGAGTCCTGAGGCG
GAAAGAACCAGCTGTGGAATGTGTGTCAGTTAGGGTGTGGAAAGTCCCCAGGCTCCCCAGCAGGCAGAAG
TATGCAAAGCATGCATCTCAATTAGTCAGCAACCAGGTGTGGAAAGTCCCCAGGCTCCCCAGCAGGCAGA
AGTATGCAAAGCATGCATCTCAATTAGTCAGCAACCATAGTCCCGCCCCTAACTCCGCCCATCCCGCCCC
TAACTCCGCCCAGTTCCGCCCATTCTCCGCCCCATGGCTGACTAATTTTTTTTATTTATGCAGAGGCCGA
GGCCGCCTCGGCCTCTGAGCTATTCCAGAAGTAGTGAGGAGGCTTTTTTGGAGGCCTAGGCTTTTGCAAA
GATCGATCAAGAGACAGGATGAGGATCGTTTCGCATGATTGAACAAGATGGATTGCACGCAGGTTCTCCG
GCCGCTTGGGTGGAGAGGCTATTCGGCTATGACTGGGCACAACAGACAATCGGCTGCTCTGATGCCGCCG
TGTTCCGGCTGTCAGCGCAGGGGCGCCCGGTTCTTTTTGTCAAGACCGACCTGTCCGGTGCCCTGAATGA
ACTGCAAGACGAGGCAGCGCGGCTATCGTGGCTGGCCACGACGGGCGTTCCTTGCGCAGCTGTGCTCGAC
GTTGTCACTGAAGCGGGAAGGGACTGGCTGCTATTGGGCGAAGTGCCGGGGCAGGATCTCCTGTCATCTC
ACCTTGCTCCTGCCGAGAAAGTATCCATCATGGCTGATGCAATGCGGCGGCTGCATACGCTTGATCCGGC
TACCTGCCCATTCGACCACCAAGCGAAACATCGCATCGAGCGAGCACGTACTCGGATGGAAGCCGGTCTT
GTCGATCAGGATGATCTGGACGAAGAGCATCAGGGGCTCGCGCCAGCCGAACTGTTCGCCAGGCTCAAGG
CGAGCATGCCCGACGGCGAGGATCTCGTCGTGACCCATGGCGATGCCTGCTTGCCGAATATCATGGTGGA
AAATGGCCGCTTTTCTGGATTCATCGACTGTGGCCGGCTGGGTGTGGCGGACCGCTATCAGGACATAGCG
TTGGCTACCCGTGATATTGCTGAAGAGCTTGGCGGCGAATGGGCTGACCGCTTCCTCGTGCTTTACGGTA
TCGCCGCTCCCGATTCGCAGCGCATCGCCTTCTATCGCCTTCTTGACGAGTTCTTCTGAGCGGGACTCTG
GGGTTCGAAATGACCGACCAAGCGACGCCCAACCTGCCATCACGAGATTTCGATTCCACCGCCGCCTTCT
ATGAAAGGTTGGGCTTCGGAATCGTTTTCCGGGACGCCGGCTGGATGATCCTCCAGCGCGGGGATCTCAT
GCTGGAGTTCTTCGCCCACCCTAGGGGGAGGCTAACTGAAACACGGAAGGAGACAATACCGGAAGGAACC
CGCGCTATGACGGCAATAAAAAGACAGAATAAAACGCACGGTGTTGGGTCGTTTGTTCATAAACGCGGGG
TTCGGTCCCAGGGCTGGCACTCTGTCGATACCCCACCGAGACCCCATTGGGGCCAATACGCCCGCGTTTC
TTCCTTTTCCCCACCCCACCCCCCAAGTTCGGGTGAAGGCCCAGGGCTCGCAGCCAACGTCGGGGCGGCA
GGCCCTGCCATAGCCTCAGGTTACTCATATATACTTTAGATTGATTTAAAACTTCATTTTTAATTTAAAA
GGATCTAGGTGAAGATCCTTTTTGATAATCTCATGACCAAAATCCCTTAACGTGAGTTTTCGTTCCACTG
AGCGTCAGACCCCGTAGAAAAGATCAAAGGATCTTCTTGAGATCCTTTTTTTCTGCGCGTAATCTGCTGC
TTGCAAACAAAAAAACCACCGCTACCAGCGGTGGTTTGTTTGCCGGATCAAGAGCTACCAACTCTTTTTC
CGAAGGTAACTGGCTTCAGCAGAGCGCAGATACCAAATACTGTTCTTCTAGTGTAGCCGTAGTTAGGCCA
CCACTTCAAGAACTCTGTAGCACCGCCTACATACCTCGCTCTGCTAATCCTGTTACCAGTGGCTGCTGCC
AGTGGCGATAAGTCGTGTCTTACCGGGTTGGACTCAAGACGATAGTTACCGGATAAGGCGCAGCGGTCGG
GCTGAACGGGGGGTTCGTGCACACAGCCCAGCTTGGAGCGAACGACCTACACCGAACTGAGATACCTACA
GCGTGAGCTATGAGAAAGCGCCACGCTTCCCGAAGGGAGAAAGGCGGACAGGTATCCGGTAAGCGGCAGG
GTCGGAACAGGAGAGCGCACGAGGGAGCTTCCAGGGGGAAACGCCTGGTATCTTTATAGTCCTGTCGGGT
TTCGCCACCTCTGACTTGAGCGTCGATTTTTGTGATGCTCGTCAGGGGGGCGGAGCCTATGGAAAAACGC
CAGCAACGCGGCCTTTTTACGGTTCCTGGCCTTTTGCTGGCCTTTTGCTCA
